>Addgene plasmid #65505 | pFLIP37 | depositor full sequence | sequence record 111225 | pFLIP37 sequence 6166 bps
ATCTCGATCCCGCGAAATTAATACGACTCACTATAGGGAGACCACAACGGTTTCCCTCTAGAAATAATTT
TGTTTAACTTTAAGAAGGAGATATACATATGCGGGGTTCTCATCATCATCATCATCATGGTATGGCTAGC
ATGACTGGTGGACAGCAAATGGGTCGGGATCTGTACGACGATGACGATAAGGATCCGGGCCTCGAGGTGA
GCAAGGGCGAGGAGCTGTTCACCGGGGTGGTGCCCATCCTGGTCGAGCTGGACGGCGACGTAAACGGCCA
CAAGTTCAGCGTGTCCGGCGAGGGCGAGGGCGATGCCACCTACGGCAAGCTGACCCTGAAGTTCATCTGC
ACCACCGGCAAGCTGCCCGTGCCCTGGCCCACCCTCGTGACCACCTTCGGCTACGGCCTGATGTGCTTCG
CCCGCTACCCCGACCACATGAAGCAGCACGACTTCTTCAAGTCCGCCATGCCCGAAGGCTACGTCCAGGA
GCGCACCATCTTCTTCAAGGACGACGGCAACTACAAGACCCGCGCCGAGGTGAAGTTCGAGGGCGACACC
CTGGTGAACCGCATCGAGCTGAAGGGCATCGACTTCAAGGAGGACGGCAACATCCTGGGGCACAAGCTTG
AGTACAACTACAACAGCCACAACGTCTATATCATGGCCGACAAGCAGAAGAACGGCATCAAGGTGAACTT
CAAGATCCGCCACAACATCGAGGACGGCAGCGTGCAGCTCGCCGACCACTACCAGCAGAACACCCCCATC
GGCGACGGCCCCGTGCTGCTGCCCGACAACCACTACCTGAGCTACCAGTCCGCCCTGAGCAAAGACCCCA
ACGAGAAGCGCGATCACATGGTCCTGCTGGAGTTCGTGACCGCCGCCGGGATCACTCTCGGCATGGACGA
GCTGTACAAGGGTACCGATATCACAAGTTTGTACAAAAAAGCTGAACGAGAAACGTAAAATGATATAAAT
ATCAATATATTAAATTAGATTTTGCATAAAAAACAGACTACATAATACTGTAAAACACAACATATCCAGT
CACTATGGCGGCCGCATTAGGCACCCCAGGCTTTACACTTTATGCTTCCGGCTCGTATAATGTGTGGATT
TTGAGTTAGGATCCGTCGAGATTTTCAGGAGCTAAGGAAGCTAAAATGGAGAAAAAAATCACTGGATATA
CCACCGTTGATATATCCCAATGGCATCGTAAAGAACATTTTGAGGCATTTCAGTCAGTTGCTCAATGTAC
CTATAACCAGACCGTTCAGCTGGATATTACGGCCTTTTTAAAGACCGTAAAGAAAAATAAGCACAAGTTT
TATCCGGCCTTTATTCACATTCTTGCCCGCCTGATGAATGCTCATCCGGAATTCCGTATGGCAATGAAAG
ACGGTGAGCTGGTGATATGGGATAGTGTTCACCCTTGTTACACCGTTTTCCATGAGCAAACTGAAACGTT
TTCATCGCTCTGGAGTGAATACCACGACGATTTCCGGCAGTTTCTACACATATATTCGCAAGATGTGGCG
TGTTACGGTGAAAACCTGGCCTATTTCCCTAAAGGGTTTATTGAGAATATGTTTTTCGTCTCAGCCAATC
CCTGGGTGAGTTTCACCAGTTTTGATTTAAACGTGGCCAATATGGACAACTTCTTCGCCCCCGTTTTCAC
CATGGGCAAATATTATACGCAAGGCGACAAGGTGCTGATGCCGCTGGCGATTCAGGTTCATCATGCCGTT
TGTGATGGGCTTCCATGTCGGCAGAATGCTTAATGAATTACACAGTACTGCGATGAGTGGCAGGGCGGGG
CGTAAACGCGTGGATCCGGCTTACTAAAAGCCAGATAACAGTATGCGTATTTGCGCGCTGATTTTTGCGG
TATAAGAATATATACTGATATGTATACCCGAAGTATGTCAAAAAGAGGTATGCTATGAAGCAGCGTATTA
CAGTGACAGTTGACAGCGACAGCTATCAGTTGCTCAAGGCATATATGATGTCAATATCTCCGGTCTGGTA
AGCACAACCATGCAGAATGAAGCCCGTCGTCTGCGTGCCGAACGCTGGAAAGCGGAAAATCAGGAAGGGA
TGGCTGAGGTCGCCCGGTTTATTGAAATGAACGGCTCTTTTGCTGACGAGAACAGGGGCTGGTGAAATGC
AGTTTAAGGTTTACACCTATAAAACTTTTGCTGACGAGAACAGGGGCTGGTGAAATGCAGTTTAAGGTTT
ACACCTATAAAAGAGAGAGCCGTTATCGTCTGTTTGTGGATGTACAGAGTGATATTATTGACACGCCCGG
GCGACGGATGGTGATCCCCCTGGCCAGTGCACGTCTGCTGTCAGATAAAGTCTCCCGTGAACTTTACCCG
GTGGTGCATATCGGGGATGAAAGCTGGCGCATGATGACCACCGATATGGCCAGTGTGCCGGTCTCCGTTA
TCGGGGAAGAAGTGGCTGATCTCAGCCACCGCGAAAATGACATCAAAAACGCCATTAACCTGATGTTCTG
GGGAATATAAATGTCAGGCTCCCTTATACACAGCCAGTCTGCAGGTCGACCATAGTGACTGGATATGTTG
TGTTTTACAGTATTATGTAGTCTGTTTTTTATGCAAAATCTAATTTAATATATTGATATTTATATCATTT
TACGTTTCTCGTTCAGCTTTCTTGTACAAAGTGGTGATATCGACTAGTGTGAGCAAGGGCGAGGAGCTGT
TCACCGGGGTGGTGCCCATCCTGGTCGAGCTGGACGGCGACGTAAACGGCCACAAGTTCAGCGTGTCCGG
CGAGGGCGAGGGCGATGCCACCTACGGCAAGCTGACCCTGAAGTTCATCTGCACCACCGGTAAGCTGCCC
GTGCCCTGGCCCACCCTCGTGACCACCCTGACCTGGGGCGTGCAGTGCTTCGCCCGCTACCCCGACCACA
TGAAGCAGCACGACTTCTTCAAGTCCGCCATGCCCGAAGGCTACGTCCAGGAGCGCACCATCTTCTTCAA
GGACGACGGCAACTACAAGACCCGCGCCGAGGTGAAGTTCGAGGGCGACACCCTGGTGAACCGCATCGAG
CTGAAGGGCATCGACTTCAAGGAGGACGGCAACATCCTGGGGCACAAGCTGGAGTACAACGCCATCAGCG
ACAACGTCTATATCACCGCCGACAAGCAGAAGAACGGCATCAAGGCCAACTTCAAGATCCGCCACAACAT
CGAGGACGGCAGCGTGCAGCTCGCCGACCACTACCAGCAGAACACCCCCATCGGCGACGGCCCCGTGCTG
CTGCCCGACAACCACTACCTGAGCACCCAGTCCGCCCTGAGCAAAGACCCCAACGAGAAGCGCGATCACA
TGGTCCTGCTGGAGTTCGTGACCGCCGCCGGGATCACTCTCGGCATGGACGAGCTGTACAAGGAACAAAA
ATTGATAAGTGAGGAAGATTTATAAGGGCCCGATCCGGCTGCTAACAAAGCCCGAAAGGAAGCTGAGTTG
GCTGCTGCCACCGCTGAGCAATAACTAGCATAACCCCTTGGGGCCTCTAAACGGGTCTTGAGGGGTTTTT
TGCTGAAAGGAGGAACTATATCCGGATCTGGCGTAATAGCGAAGAGGCCCGCACCGATCGCCCTTCCCAA
CAGTTGCGCAGCCTGAATGGCGAATGGG
[124 nt withheld, positions 3669-3792]
C
[56 nt withheld, positions 3794-3849]
AGCTTTACGGCACCTCGACCG
[64 nt withheld, positions 3871-3934]
CCTTTGACGTTGGAGTCCACGTTCTTT
[37 nt withheld, positions 3962-3998]
ACCCTATCGCGGTCTATTCTTTTGATTTATAAGGGATTTTGCCGATTTCGGCCTATTGGTTAAAAAATGA
GCTGATTTAACAAATATTTAACGCGAATTTTAACAAAATATTAACGTTTACAATTTCGCCTGATGCGGTA
TTTTCTCCTTACGCATCTGTGCGGTATTTCACACCGCATACAGGTGGCACTTTTCGGGGAAATGTGCGCG
GAACCCCTATTTGTTTATTTTTCTAAATACATTCAAATATGTATCCGCTCATGAGACAATAACCCTGATA
AATGCTTCAATAATATTGAAAAAGGAAGAGTATGAGTATTCAACATTTCCGTGTCGCCCTTATTCCCTTT
TTTGCGGCATTTTGCCTTCCTGTTTTTGCTCACCCAGAAACGCTGGTGAAAGTAAAAGATGCTGAAGATC
AGTTGGGTGCACGAGTGGGTTACATCGAACTGGATCTCAACAGCGGTAAGATCCTTGAGAGTTTTCGCCC
CGAAGAACGTTTTCCAATGATGAGCACTTTTAAAGTTCTGCTATGTGATACACTATTATCCCGTATTGAC
GCCGGGCAAGAGCAACTCGGTCGCCGCATACACTATTCTCAGAATGACTTGGTTGAGTACTCACCAGTCA
CAGAAAAGCATCTTACGGATGGCATGACAGTAAGAGAATTATGCAGTGCTGCCATAACCATGAGTGATAA
CACTGCGGCCAACTTACTTCTGACAACGATCGGAGGACCGAAGGAGCTAACCGCTTTTTTGCACAACATG
GGGGATCATGTAACTCGCCTTGATCGTTGGGAACCGGAGCTGAATGAAGCCATACCAAACGACGAGAGTG
ACACCACGATGCCTGTAGCAATGCCAACAACGTTGCGCAAACTATTAACTGGCGAACTACTTACTCTAGC
TTCCCGGCAACAATTAATAGACTGAATGGAGGCGGATAAAGTTGCAGGACCACTTCTGCGCTCGGCCCTT
CCGGCTGGCTGGTTTATTGCTGATAAATCTGGAGCCGGTGAGCGTGGGTCTCGCGGTATCATTGCAGCAC
TGGGGCCAGATGGTAAGCGCTCCCGTATCGTAGTTATCTACACGACGGGGAGTCAGGCAACTATGGATGA
ACGAAATAGACAGATCGCTGAGATAGGTGCCTCACTGATTAAGCATTGGTAACTGTCAGACCAAGTTTAC
TCATATATACTTTAGATTGATTTAAAACTTCATTTTTAATTTAAAAGGATCTAGGTGAAGATCCTTTTTG
ATAATCTCATGACCAAAATCCCTTAACGTGAGTTTTCGTTCCACTGAGCGTCAGACCCCGTAGAAAAGAT
CAAAGGATCTTCTTGAGATCCTTTTTTTCTGCGCGTAATCTGCTGCTTGCAAACAAAAAAACCACCGCTA
CCAGCGGTGGTTTGTTTGCCGGATCAAGAGCTACCAACTCTTTTTCCGAAGGTAACTGGCTTCAGCAGAG
CGCAGATACCAAATACTGTCCTTCTAGTGTAGCCGTAGTTAGGCCACCACTTCAAGAACTCTGTAGCACC
GCCTACATACCTCGCTCTGCTAATCCTGTTACCAGTGGCTGCTGCCAGTGGCGATAAGTCGTGTCTTACC
GGGTTGGACTCAAGACGATAGTTACCGGATAAGGCGCAGCGGTCGGGCTGAACGGGGGGTTCGTGCACAC
AGCCCAGCTTGGAGCGAACGACCTACACCGAACTGAGATACCTACAGCGTGAGCTATGAGAAAGCGCCAC
GCTTCCCGAAGGGAGAAAGGCGGACAGGTATCCGGTAAGCGGCAGGGTCGGAACAGGAGAGCGCACGAGG
GAGCTTCCAGGGGGAAACGCCTGGTATCTTTATAGTCCTGTCGGGTTTCGCCACCTCTGACTTGAGCGTC
GATTTTTGTGATGCTCGTCAGGGGGGCGGAGCCTATGGAAAAACGCCAGCAACGCGGCCTTTTTACGGTT
CCTGGGCTTTTGCTGGCCTTTTGCTCACATGTTCTTTCCTGCGTTATCCCCTGATTCTGTGGATAACCGT
ATTACCGCCTTTGAGTGAGCTGATACCGCTCGCCGCAGCCGAACGACCGAGCGCAGCGAGTCAGTGAGCG
AGGAAGCGGAAGAGCGCCCAATACGCAAACCGCCTCTCCCCGCGCGTTGGCCGATTCATTAATGCAGG
Features (pLannotate 1.2.2; 24 found; start..end, strand, type, name):
     19..37      +  promoter       T7 promoter: promoter for bacteriophage T7 RNA polymerase
     69..91      +  RBS            RBS: efficient ribosome binding site from bacteriophage T7 gene 10 (Olins and Rangwala, 1989)
    111..131     +  CDS            capTEV™ (fragment): composite tag for in vivo biotinylation, TEV protease cleavage, and 6xHis tagging
    132..164     +  CDS            T7 tag (gene 10 leader): leader peptide from bacteriophage T7 gene 10 promotes efficient translation in E. coli
    168..191     +  CDS            Xpress™ tag: Xpress™ epitope tag, including an enterokinase recognition and cleavage site
    206..920     +  CDS            Citrine (fragment): enhanced variant of YFP (Heikal et al., 2001) mammalian codon-optimized
    933..1057    +  protein_bind   attR1: mutant version of attR; recombination site for the Gateway® LR reaction LR Clonase™
   1082..1112    +  promoter       lac UV5 promoter: E. coli lac promoter with an "up" mutation
   1136..1165    +  promoter       cat promoter (fragment): promoter of the E. coli cat gene encoding chloramphenicol acetyltransferase
   1166..1847    +  CDS            CmR (fragment): chloramphenicol acetyltransferase confers resistance to chloramphenicol
   2004..2162    +  CDS            ccdA (fragment): CCDA_ECO57 - Also known as H, letA. Experimental evidence at protein level: Swiss-Prot protein existence level 1. Antitoxin component of a type II toxin-antitoxin (TA) system which inhibits the post-segregational killing (PSK) of plasmid-free cells, also referred to as a plasmid addiction system. Binds to and blocks the activity of CcdB; will also remove bound CcdB protein from the CcdB-GyrA complex by forming a CcdA-CcdB complex, a process termed rejuvenation. Functions as a transcriptional corepressor for the ccdAB operon, repression also requires CcdB (By similarity). From Escherichia coli
   2167..2194    +  CDS            ccdB (fragment): CcdB, a bacterial toxin that poisons DNA gyrase; ccdB; Plasmids containing the ccdB gene cannot be propagated in standard E. coli strains.
   2225..2527    +  CDS            ccdB: CCDB_ECOLI - Also known as G, letB, letD. Experimental evidence at protein level: Swiss-Prot protein existence level 1. Toxic component of a type II toxin-antitoxin (TA) system, functioning in plasmid maintainence. Responsible for the post- segregational killing (PSK) of plasmid-free cells, also referred to as a plasmid addiction system. Half-life of over 2 hours. Cell killing by CcdB is accompanied by filamentation, defects in chromosome and plasmid segregation, defects in cell division, formation of anucleate cells, decreased DNA synthesis and plasmid loss. Interferes with the activity of DN
   2571..2695    -  protein_bind   attR2: mutant version of attR; recombination site for the Gateway® LR reaction LR Clonase™
   2709..3422    +  CDS            Cerulean: Cerulean is a basic (constitutively fluorescent) cyan fluorescent protein published in 2004, derived from Aequorea victoria. It has low acid sensitivity.
   3468..3517    +  CDS            SET1 (fragment): solubility-enhancement tag derived from T7 phage gene 10B
   3525..3572    +  terminator     T7 terminator: transcription terminator for bacteriophage T7 RNA polymerase
   3598..3664    +  CDS            lacZα (fragment): LacZα fragment of β-galactosidase; lacZ fragment
   3669..4124    +  rep_origin     f1 ori (sequence partly withheld): f1 bacteriophage origin of replication; arrow indicates direction of (+) strand synthesis
   4127..4178    -  misc_feature   bom (fragment): basis of mobility region from pBR322
   4205..4309    +  promoter       AmpR promoter: bla
   4310..5170    +  CDS            AmpR: β-lactamase; bla; confers resistance to ampicillin, carbenicillin, and related antibiotics
   5341..5929    +  rep_origin     ori: high-copy-number ColE1/pMB1/pBR322/pUC origin of replication
   6112..6165    +  CDS            lacI (fragment): lac repressor; lacI; The lac repressor binds to the lac operator to inhibit transcription in E. coli. This inhibition can be relieved by adding lactose or isopropyl-β-D-thiogalactopyranoside (IPTG).
