[The description below was written by a language model from this plasmid's Addgene catalogue record and pLannotate feature annotations shown in this document.]
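Description:
pFLIP37 is an empty Gateway destination vector for building and expressing FRET biosensors in E. coli, constructed on the Invitrogen pRSET-B bacterial expression backbone. It carries a high-copy ColE1/pUC-type origin, an f1 phage origin, and a β-lactamase gene for ampicillin selection. A second marker, chloramphenicol acetyltransferase, lies inside the Gateway cassette, so the unrecombined vector is selected on both antibiotics. Because the cassette also contains the gyrase-poisoning toxin gene ccdB, the plasmid must be maintained in a ccdB-tolerant strain.

Expression is driven by a T7 promoter with the phage gene 10 ribosome binding site and ends at a T7 terminator, so a host supplying T7 RNA polymerase is needed. The reading frame begins with the pRSET leader (6xHis, T7 gene 10 leader and Xpress epitope with an enterokinase site) followed by the yellow fluorescent protein Citrine, then attR1. The CmR/ccdB cassette sits between attR1 and attR2, and downstream of attR2 comes the cyan fluorescent protein Cerulean. The catalogue lists a C-terminal cMyc tag after Cerulean, although the automated feature table does not annotate it. A few short fragment hits (capTEV, SET1, lacZα, lacI, bom) appear to be partial matches to the His tag or to backbone remnants rather than functional parts.

In an LR reaction, a ligand-binding domain from an entry clone replaces the CmR/ccdB cassette, and ccdB loss provides counter-selection for recombinants. The result is a His-tagged Citrine–domain–Cerulean fusion in which ligand-induced conformational change alters energy transfer between the cyan donor and yellow acceptor. The associated publication used such vectors to develop abscisic acid sensors.
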