Addgene plasmid #65505: pFLIP37
Purpose: (Empty Backbone) FRET biosensor Destination vector for E. coli expression. Encodes a FRET pair for fusion with ligand binding domain of interest.
Depositing lab: Wolf Frommer. Depositing organization: Carnegie Institution for Science. Publication: Abscisic acid dynamics in roots detected with genetically encoded FRET sensors. Jones AM, Danielson JA, Manojkumar SN, Lanquar V, Grossmann G, Frommer WB. eLife. 2014 Apr 15;3:e01741. doi: 10.7554/eLife.01741. PubMed 24737862.
Backbone
  Vector backbone: pRSET-B
  Backbone manufacturer: Invitrogen
  Backbone size (bp): 2850
  Modifications to backbone: None
  Vector type: Bacterial Expression
  Promoter: T7 promoter
  Tag / fusion protein: 6His-Cit-attR1 (N terminal on backbone); attR2-Cer-cMyc (C terminal on backbone)
Growth in bacteria
  Bacterial resistance: Chloramphenicol and Ampicillin, 25 & 100 μg/mL
  Growth temperature: 37°C
  Growth strain: ccdB Survival
  Copy number: High Copy
Gene/Insert
  Cloning method: Gateway Cloning
  Sequencing primers: 5′ ACAAGTTTGTACAAAAAAGCA; 3′ ACCACTTTGTACAAGAAAGCTG
Terms and licenses: Academic/Nonprofit Terms; Industry Terms: Not Available to Industry
How to cite: pFLIP37 was a gift from Wolf Frommer (Addgene plasmid # 65505 ; http://n2t.net/addgene:65505 ; RRID:Addgene_65505)
