>Addgene plasmid #65505 | pFLIP37 | addgene partial sequence | sequence record 116452 | T7term 5'-GCTAGTTATTGCTCAGCGG-3'
GGGCTTTGTTAGCAGCCGGATCGGGCCCTTATAAATCTTCCTCACTTATCAATTTTTGTTCCTTGTACAG
CTCGTCCATGCCGAGAGTGATCCCGGCGGCGGTCACGAACTCCAGCAGGACCATGTGATCGCGCTTCTCG
TTGGGGTCTTTGCTCAGGGCGGACTGGGTGCTCAGGTAGTGGTTGTCGGGCAGCAGCACGGGGCCGTCGC
CGATGGGGGTGTTCTGCTGGTAGTGGTCGGCGAGCTGCACGCTGCCGTCCTCGATGTTGTGGCGGATCTT
GAAGTTGGCCTTGATGCCGTTCTTCTGCTTGTCGGCGGTGATATAGACGTTGTCGCTGATGGCGTTGTAC
TCCAGCTTGTGCCCCAGGATGTTGCCGTCCTCCTTGAAGTCGATGCCCTTCAGCTCGATGCGGTTCACCA
GGGTGTCGCCCTCGAACTTCACCTCGGCGCGGGTCTTGTAGTTGCCGTCGTCCTTGAAGAAGATGGTGCG
CTCCTGGACGTAGCCTTCGGGCATGGCGGACTTGAAGAAGTCGTGCTGCTTCATGTGGTCGGGGTAGCGG
GCGAAGCACTGCACGCCCCAGGTCAGGGTGGTCACGAGGGTGGGCCAGGGCACGGGCAGCTTGCCGGTGG
TGCAGATGAACTTCAGGGTCAGCTTGCCGTAGGTGGCATCGCCCTCGCCCTCGCCGGACACGCTGAACTT
GTGGCCGTTTACGTCGCCGTCCAGCTCGACCAGGATGGGCACCACCCCGGTGAACAGCTCCTCGCCCTTG
CTCACACTAGTCGATATCACCACTTTGTAC
