>Addgene plasmid #65505 | pFLIP37 | addgene partial sequence | sequence record 116453 | T7 5'-TAATACGACTCACTATAGGG-3'
TTACTTTAAGAAGGAGATATACATATGCGGGGTTCTCATCATCATCATCATCATGGTATGGCTAGCATGA
CTGGTGGACAGCAAATGGGTCGGGATCTGTACGACGATGACGATAAGGATCCGGGCCTCGAGGTGAGCAA
GGGCGAGGAGCTGTTCACCGGGGTGGTGCCCATCCTGGTCGAGCTGGACGGCGACGTAAACGGCCACAAG
TTCAGCGTGTCCGGCGAGGGCGAGGGCGATGCCACCTACGGCAAGCTGACCCTGAAGTTCATCTGCACCA
CCGGCAAGCTGCCCGTGCCCTGGCCCACCCTCGTGACCACCTTCGGCTACGGCCTGATGTGCTTCGCCCG
CTACCCCGACCACATGAAGCAGCACGACTTCTTCAAGTCCGCCATGCCCGAAGGCTACGTCCAGGAGCGC
ACCATCTTCTTCAAGGACGACGGCAACTACAAGACCCGCGCCGAGGTGAAGTTCGAGGGCGACACCCTGG
TGAACCGCATCGAGCTGAAGGGCATCGACTTCAAGGAGGACGGCAACATCCTGGGGCACAAGCTGGAGTA
CAACTACAACAGCCACAACGTCTATATCATGGCCGACAAGCAGAAGAACGGCATCAAGGTGAACTTCAAG
ATCCGCCACAACATCGAGGACGGCAGCGTGCAGCTCGCCGACCACTACCAGCAGAACACCCCCATCGGCG
ACGGCCCCGTGCTGCTGCCCGACAACCACTACCTGAGCTACCAGTCCGCCCTGAGCAAAGACCCCAACGA
GAAGCGCGATCACATGGTCCTGCTGGAGTTCGTGACCGCCGCCGGGATCACTCTCGGCAT
